Addgene plasmid #185384: pDisplay-GRAB_OT1.0
Purpose: Expresses the genetically-encoded fluorescent oxytocin(OT) sensor GRAB_OT1.0 in mammalian cells
Depositing lab: Yulong Li. Publication: A genetically encoded sensor measures temporal oxytocin release from different neuronal compartments. Qian T, Wang H, Wang P, Geng L, Mei L, Osakada T, Wang L, Tang Y, Kania A, Grinevich V, Stoop R, Lin D, Luo M, Li Y. Nat Biotechnol. 2023 Jan 2. doi: 10.1038/s41587-022-01561-2. PubMed 36593404.
Backbone
  Vector backbone: pDisplay
  Backbone manufacturer: Invitrogen
  Backbone size w/o insert (bp): 6546
  Vector type: Mammalian Expression
Growth in bacteria
  Bacterial resistance: Ampicillin, 100 μg/mL
  Growth temperature: 37°C
  Growth strain: DH5alpha
  Copy number: High Copy
Gene/Insert
  Gene/Insert name: GPCR activation based oxytocin sensor GRAB_OT1.0
  Species: B. taurus (bovine)
  Insert size (bp): 1983
  Promoter: CMV
  Cloning method: Gibson Cloning
  Sequencing primers: 5′ ATGGGCGGTAGGCGTGTA; 3′ CCTCACATTGCCAAAAGACG
Terms and licenses: Academic/Nonprofit Terms; Industry Terms: Not Available to Industry
Depositor comments: Please visit https://www.biorxiv.org/content/10.1101/2022.02.10.480016v1.full for bioRxiv preprint.
How to cite: pDisplay-GRAB_OT1.0 was a gift from Yulong Li (Addgene plasmid # 185384 ; http://n2t.net/addgene:185384 ; RRID:Addgene_185384)
