[The description below was written by a language model from this plasmid's Addgene catalogue record and pLannotate feature annotations shown in this document.]
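Description:
pDisplay-GRAB_OT1.0 is a mammalian expression plasmid built on the Invitrogen pDisplay backbone that produces GRAB_OT1.0, a genetically encoded fluorescent sensor for the neuropeptide oxytocin. It is maintained in bacteria through a high-copy ColE1/pUC-type origin with ampicillin selection (β-lactamase under its own promoter). It also carries an f1 origin for single-stranded DNA production. An SV40 promoter-driven NeoR/KanR cassette with an HSV TK polyadenylation signal could allow G418 selection of transfected mammalian cells.

Expression is driven by the CMV immediate-early enhancer and promoter, with a T7 promoter lying just upstream of the coding region. The open reading frame begins with the mouse Igκ leader, which directs the protein into the secretory pathway for delivery to the plasma membrane. The sensor follows the GPCR-activation-based design: an oxytocin receptor scaffold, recorded as bovine, is split by an inserted EGFP-derived fluorescent module. The automated annotation labels the two flanking receptor segments by homology to an octopus oxytocin-type receptor, and this most likely reflects sequence similarity rather than the actual source. In this design, ligand binding is expected to change the receptor conformation and so alter green fluorescence.

Downstream, an EMCV IRES drives translation of mCherry fused to a short K-Ras fragment. That fragment probably acts as a membrane-targeting motif, giving a red membrane-localised reference signal from the same transcript. The PDGFRβ transmembrane domain native to pDisplay is annotated after this cassette, ahead of the bGH polyadenylation signal, and the record does not indicate that it is translated. The plasmid is intended for expressing and characterising the oxytocin sensor in cultured mammalian cells.
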