Features (pLannotate 1.2.2; 25 found; start..end, strand, type, name):
     10..389     +  enhancer       CMV enhancer: human cytomegalovirus immediate early enhancer
    390..593     +  promoter       CMV promoter: human cytomegalovirus (CMV) immediate early promoter
    589..622     +  LTR            5' LTR (truncated) (fragment): truncated 5' long terminal repeat (LTR) from HIV-1
    638..656     +  promoter       T7 promoter: promoter for bacteriophage T7 RNA polymerase
    737..799     +  sig_peptide    Igκ leader: leader sequence from mouse immunoglobulin κ light chain
    801..818     +  protein_bind   attB1 (fragment): mutant version of attB; core recombination site for the Gateway® BP reaction BP Clonase™
    923..1525    +  CDS            OPR (fragment): OPR_OCTVU - Also known as OTR From Octopus vulgaris (Common octopus).
   1580..2302    +  CDS            cEGFP: cEGFP is a basic (constitutively fluorescent) green fluorescent protein published in 2008, derived from Aequorea victoria.
   2345..2551    +  CDS            OPR (fragment): OPR_OCTVU - Also known as OTR From Octopus vulgaris (Common octopus).
   2727..3312    +  misc_feature   IRES2: internal ribosome entry site (IRES) of the encephalomyocarditis virus (EMCV)
   3313..4020    +  CDS            mCherry: mCherry is a basic (constitutively fluorescent) red fluorescent protein published in 2004, derived from Discosoma sp.. It is reported to be a very rapidly-maturing monomer with low acid sensitivity.
   4021..4071    +  CDS            K-Ras (fragment): human small GTPase proto-oncoprotein
   4111..4257    +  CDS            PDGFRβ TM domain: transmembrane domain from platelet derived growth factor receptor beta
   4285..4509    +  polyA_signal   bGH poly(A) signal: bovine growth hormone polyadenylation signal
   4513..4531    +  promoter       SV40 promoter (fragment): SV40 enhancer and early promoter
   4641..5229    -  rep_origin     ori: high-copy-number ColE1/pMB1/pBR322/pUC origin of replication
   5451..5467    +  polyA_signal   bGH poly(A) signal (fragment): bovine growth hormone polyadenylation signal
   5558..5605    -  polyA_signal   HSV TK poly(A) signal: herpes simplex virus thymidine kinase polyadenylation signal (Cole and Stacy, 1985)
   5664..5816    -  CDS            ble (fragment): BLE_KLEPN - Experimental evidence at protein level: Swiss-Prot protein existence level 1. Binding protein with a strong affinity to the bleomycin family of antibiotics. Binds to CL990; an antimitotic-antibiotic compound. From Klebsiella pneumoniae.
   5837..6631    -  CDS            NeoR/KanR: aminoglycoside phosphotransferase from Tn5; aph(3')-II (or nptII); confers resistance to neomycin, kanamycin, and G418 (Geneticin®)
   6666..7019    -  promoter       SV40 promoter: SV40 enhancer and early promoter
   7021..7038    -  promoter       AmpR promoter (fragment): bla
   7079..7939    -  CDS            AmpR: β-lactamase; bla; confers resistance to ampicillin, carbenicillin, and related antibiotics
   7940..8044    -  promoter       AmpR promoter: bla
   8071..8499    +  rep_origin     f1 ori (sequence partly withheld): f1 bacteriophage origin of replication; arrow indicates direction of (+) strand synthesis
>Addgene plasmid #185384 | pDisplay-GRAB_OT1.0 | addgene full sequence | sequence record 366026 | Addgene NGS Result
GCGCGCGTTGACATTGATTATTGACTAGTTATTAATAGTAATCAATTACGGGGTCATTAGTTCATAGCCC
ATATATGGAGTTCCGCGTTACATAACTTACGGTAAATGGCCCGCCTGGCTGACCGCCCAACGACCCCTGC
CCATTGACGTCAATAATGACGTATGTTCCCATAGTAACGCCAATAGGGACTTTCCATTGACGTCAATGGG
TGGAGTATTTACGGTAAACTGCCCACTTGGCAGTACATCAAGTGTATCATATGCCAAGTACGCCCCCTAT
TGACGTCAATGACGGTAAATGGCCCGCCTGGCATTATGCCCAGTACATGACCTTATGGGACTTTCCTACT
TGGCAGTACATCTACGTATTAGTCATCGCTATTACCATGGTGATGCGGTTTTGGCAGTACATCAATGGGC
GTGGATAGCGGTTTGACTCACGGGGATTTCCAAGTCTCCACCCCATTGACGTCAATGGGAGTTTGTTTTG
GCACCAAAATCAACGGGACTTTCCAAAATGTCGTAACAACTCCGCCCCATTGACGCAAATGGGCGGTAGG
CGTGTACGGTGGGAGGTCTATATAAGCAGAGCTCTCTGGCTAACTAGAGAACCCACTGCTTACTGGCTTA
TCGAAATTAATACGACTCACTATAGGGAGACCCAAGCTTGGTACCGAGCTCGGATCCACTAGTAACGGCC
GCCAGTGTGCTGGAATTCGGCTTGGGGATATCCACCATGGAGACAGACACACTCCTGCTATGGGTACTGC
TGCTCTGGGTTCCAGGTTCCACTGGTGACACAAGTTTGTACAAAAAAGTTGGCACCACCGGTGAGGGTGC
GTTTGCGGCTAACTGGAGCGCTGAGGCGGTCAACGGGAGCGCGGCGCCGCCGGGAACCGAGGGCAATCGC
ACTGCCGGGCCGCCACAGCGCAACGAGGCCCTGGCGCGGGTGGAGGTGGCCGTGCTGTGCCTCATCCTGT
TCCTGGCGCTGAGCGGCAACGCGTGCGTGCTGCTAGCGCTGCGCACCACGCGCCACAAGCACTCGCGCCT
CTTCTTCTTCATGAAGCACCTGAGCATAGCCGACCTGGTAGTGGCGGTGTTCCAGGTGCTGCCGCAGCTT
CTGTGGGACATCACGTTCCGCTTCTACGGGCCCGACCTGCTGTGCCGCCTCGTCAAGTACCTGCAGGTTG
TGGGCATGTTCGCGTCCACCTACCTGCTGCTGCTCATGTCGCTCGACCGCTGCCTGGCCATCTGCCAGCC
GCTGCGCTCGCTGAGCCGCCGCACCGACCGCCTGGCGGTACTCGTCACATGGCTCGGCTGCCTGGTGGCC
AGCGCGCCGCAGGTGCACATCTTCTCGCTGCGCGAGGTGGCCGACGGTGTCTTCGACTGCTGGGCCGTTT
TCATTCAACCCTGGGGGCCCAAGGCCTACATCACGTGGATCACGCTCGCCGTCTACATTGTGCCCGTCAT
CGTGCTTGCCACCTGCTATGGCCTTATCAGCTTCAAGATCTGGCAGAATTTACGGCTCAAGACGGCGGGG
CCGCGCGACACCGACGCGCTGGACCTGGAGGAGGGAGGAAACGTCTATATCAAGGCCGACAAGCAGAAGA
ACGGCATCAAGGCGAACTTCCACATCCGCCACAACATCGAGGACGGCGGCGTGCAGCTCGCCTACCACTA
CCAGCAGAACACCCCCATCGGCGACGGCCCCGTGCTGCTGCCCGACAACCACTACCTGAGCGTGCAGTCC
AAACTTTCGAAAGACCCCAACGAGAAGCGCGATCACATGGTCCTGCTGGAGTTCGTGACCGCCGCCGGGA
TCACTCTCGGCATGGACGAGCTGTACAAGGGCGGTACCGGAGGGAGCATGGTGAGAAAGGGCGAGGAGCT
GTTCACCGGGGTGGTGCCCATCCTGGTCGAGCTGGACGGCGACGTAAACGGCCACAAGTTCAGCGTGTCC
GGCGAGGGTGAGGGCGATGCCACCGAGGGCAAGCTGACCCTGAAGTTCATCTGCACCACCGGCAAGCTGC
CCGTGCCCTGGCCCACCCTCGTGACCACCCTGACCTACGGCGTGCAGTGCTTCAGCCGCTACCCCGACCA
CATGAAGCAGCACGACTTCTTCAAGTCCGCCATGCCCGAAGGCTACATCCAGGAGCGCACCATCTTCTTC
AAGGACGACGGCAACTACAAGACCCGCGCCGAGGTGAAGTTCGAGGGCGACACCCTGGTGAACCGCATCG
AGCTGAAGGGCATCGACTTCAAGGAGGACGGCAACATCCTGGGGCACAAGCTGGAGTACAACACCGGAGC
AGCAGCACGCTGGCGCGGGCGGCAGAACAAGCTCATCTCTAAGGCCAAGATCCGCACGGTCAAGATGACC
TTCATCGTCGTGCTGGCCTTCATCGTGTGCTGGACGCCATTCTTTTTCGTGCAGATGTGGAGTGTCTGGG
ATGCCGATGCGCCCAAGGAAGCCTCACCTTTCATCATCGCCATGCTCCTGGCCAGCCTCAACAGCTGCTG
CAACCCCTGGATCTACATGCTCTTCACGGGCCACCTCTTCCAAGAACTTGTGCAGCGCTTCCTCTGCTGC
TCATTCCGCCGCCTGAAAGGCAGCCGGCCTGGGGAGACAAGCGTCAGCAAAAAGAGCAACTCGTCTACCT
TTGTCCTGAGCCAGTACAGCTCCAGCCAGAGAAGATGCTCGCAGCCATCCACGCTGTGAGCTAGCGCCCC
TCTCCCTCCCCCCCCCCTAACGTTACTGGCCGAAGCCGCTTGGAATAAGGCCGGTGTGCGTTTGTCTATA
TGTTATTTTCCACCATATTGCCGTCTTTTGGCAATGTGAGGGCCCGGAAACCTGGCCCTGTCTTCTTGAC
GAGCATTCCTAGGGGTCTTTCCCCTCTCGCCAAAGGAATGCAAGGTCTGTTGAATGTCGTGAAGGAAGCA
GTTCCTCTGGAAGCTTCTTGAAGACAAACAACGTCTGTAGCGACCCTTTGCAGGCAGCGGAACCCCCCAC
CTGGCGACAGGTGCCTCTGCGGCCAACGCCACGTGTATAAGATACACCTGCAAAGGCGGCACAACCCCAG
TGCCACGTTGTGAGTTGGATAGTTGTGGAAAGAGTCAAATGGCTCTCCTCAAGCGTATTCAACAAGGGGC
TGAAGGATGCCCAGAAGGTACCCCATTGTATGGGATCTGATCTGGGGCCTCGGTACACATGCTTTACATG
TGTTTAGTCGAGGTTAAAAAAACGTCTAGGCCCCCCGAACCACGGGGACGTGGTTTTCCTTTGAAAAACA
CGATGATAATATGGCCACAACCATGGTGAGCAAGGGCGAGGAGGATAACATGGCCATCATCAAGGAGTTC
ATGCGCTTCAAGGTGCACATGGAGGGCTCCGTGAACGGCCACGAGTTCGAGATCGAGGGCGAGGGCGAGG
GCCGCCCCTACGAGGGCACCCAGACCGCCAAGCTGAAGGTGACCAAGGGTGGCCCCCTGCCCTTCGCCTG
GGACATCCTGTCCCCTCAGTTCATGTACGGCTCCAAGGCCTACGTGAAGCACCCCGCCGACATCCCCGAC
TACTTGAAGCTGTCCTTCCCCGAGGGCTTCAAGTGGGAGCGCGTGATGAACTTCGAGGACGGCGGCGTGG
TGACCGTGACCCAGGACTCCTCCCTGCAGGACGGCGAGTTCATCTACAAGGTGAAGCTGCGCGGCACCAA
CTTCCCCTCCGACGGCCCCGTAATGCAGAAGAAGACCATGGGCTGGGAGGCCTCCTCCGAGCGGATGTAC
CCCGAGGACGGCGCCCTGAAGGGCGAGATCAAGCAGAGGCTGAAGCTGAAGGACGGCGGCCACTACGACG
CTGAGGTCAAGACCACCTACAAGGCCAAGAAGCCCGTGCAGCTGCCCGGCGCCTACAACGTCAACATCAA
GTTGGACATCACCTCCCACAACGAGGACTACACCATCGTGGAACAGTACGAACGCGCCGAGGGCCGCCAC
TCCACCGGCGGCATGGACGAGCTGTACAAGGATGGTAAAAAGAAGAAAAAGAAGTCAAAGACAAAGTGTG
TAATTATGTAAGTCGACGAACAAAAACTCATCTCAGAAGAGGATCTGAATGCTGTGGGCCAGGACACGCA
GGAGGTCATCGTGGTGCCACACTCCTTGCCCTTTAAGGTGGTGGTGATCTCAGCCATCCTGGCCCTGGTG
GTGCTCACCATCATCTCCCTTATCATCCTCATCATGCTTTGGCAGAAGAAGCCACGTTAGGCGGCCGCTC
GAGATCAGCCTCGACTGTGCCTTCTAGTTGCCAGCCATCTGTTGTTTGCCCCTCCCCCGTGCCTTCCTTG
ACCCTGGAAGGTGCCACTCCCACTGTCCTTTCCTAATAAAATGAGGAAATTGCATCGCATTGTCTGAGTA
GGTGTCATTCTATTCTGGGGGGTGGGGTGGGGCAGGACAGCAAGGGGGAGGATTGGGAAGACAATAGCAG
GCATGCTGGGGATGCGGTGGGCTCTATGGCTTCTGAGGCGGAAAGAACCAGTGGCGGTAATACGGTTATC
CACAGAATCGGGGGATAACGCAGGAAAGAACATGTGAGCAAAAGGCCAGCAAAAGGCCAGGAACCGTAAA
AAGGCCGCGTTGCTGGCGTTTTTCCATAGGCTCCGCCCCCCTGACGAGCATCACAAAAATCGACGCTCAA
GTCAGAGGTGGCGAAACCCGACAGGACTATAAAGATACCAGGCGTTTCCCCCTGGAAGCTCCCTCGTGCG
CTCTCCTGTTCCGACCCTGCCGCTTACCGGATACCTGTCCGCCTTTCTCCCTTCGGGAAGCGTGGCGCTT
TCTCATAGCTCACGCTGTAGGTATCTCAGTTCGGTGTAGGTCGTTCGCTCCAAGCTGGGCTGTGTGCACG
AACCCCCCGTTCAGCCCGACCGCTGCGCCTTATCCGGTAACTATCGTCTTGAGTCCAACCCGGTAAGACG
CGACTTATCGCCACTGGCAGCAGCCACTGGTAACAGGATTAGCAGAGCGAGGTATGTAGGCGGTGCTACA
GAGTTCTTGAAGTGGTGGCCTAACTACGGCTACACTAGAAGAACAGTATTTGGTATCTGCGCTCTGCTGA
AGCCAGTTACCTTCGGAAAAAGAGTTGGTAGCTCTTGATCCGGCAAACAAACCACCGCTGGTAGCGGTGG
TTTTTTTGTTTGCAAGCAGCAGATTACGCGCAGAAAAAAAGGATCTCAAGAAGATCCTTTGATCTTTTCT
ACGGGGTCTGACGCTCAGTGGAACGAAAACTCACGTTAAGGGATTTTGGTCATGAGATTATCAAAAAGGA
TCTTCACCTAGATCCTTTTAAATTAAAAATGAAGTTTTAAATCAATCTAAAGTATATATGAGTAACCTGA
GGCTATGGCAGGGCCTGCCGCCCCGACGTTGGCTGCGAGCCCTGGGCCTTCACCCGAACTTGGGGGGTGG
GGTGGGGAAAAGGAAGAAACGCGGGCGTATTGGCCCCAATGGGGTCTCGGTGGGGTATCGACAGAGTGCC
AGCCCTGGGACCGAACCCCGCGTTTATGAACAAACGACCCAACACCGTGCGTTTTATTCTGTCTTTTTAT
TGCCGTCATAGCGCGGGTTCCTTCCGGTATTGTCTCCTTCCGTGTTTCAGTTAGCCTCCCCCTAGGGTGG
GCGAAGAACTCCAGCATGAGATCCCCGCGCTGGAGGATCATCCAGCCGGCGTCCCGGAAAACGATTCCGA
AGCCCAACCTTTCATAGAAGGCGGCGGTGGAATCGAAATCTCGTGATGGCAGGTTGGGCGTCGCTTGGTC
GGTCATTTCGAACCCCAGAGTCCCGCTCAGAAGAACTCGTCAAGAAGGCGATAGAAGGCGATGCGCTGCG
AATCGGGAGCGGCGATACCGTAAAGCACGAGGAAGCGGTCAGCCCATTCGCCGCCAAGCTCTTCAGCAAT
ATCACGGGTAGCCAACGCTATGTCCTGATAGCGGTCCGCCACACCCAGCCGGCCACAGTCGATGAATCCA
GAAAAGCGGCCATTTTCCACCATGATATTCGGCAAGCAGGCATCGCCATAGGTCACGACGAGATCCTCGC
CGTCGGGCATGCTCGCCTTGAGCCTGGCGAACAGTTCGGCTGGCGCGAGCCCCTGATGCTCTTCGTCCAG
ATCATCCTGATCGACAAGACCGGCTTCCATCCGAGTACGTGCTCGCTCGATGCGATGTTTCGCTTGGTGG
TCGAATGGGCAGGTAGCCGGATCAAGCGTATGCAGCCGCCGCATTGCATCAGCCATGATGGATACTTTCT
CGGCAGGAGCAAGGTGAGATGACAGGAGATCCTGCCCCGGCACTTCGCCCAATAGCAGCCAGTCCCTTCC
CGCTTCAGTGACAACGTCGAGCACAGCTGCGCAAGGAACGCCCGTCGTGGCCAGCCACGATAGCCGCGCT
GCCTCGTCTTGCAGTTCATTCAGGGCACCGGACAGGTCGGTCTTGACAAAAAGAACCGGGCGCCCCTGCG
CTGACAGCCGGAACACGGCGGCATCAGAGCAGCCGATTGTCTGTTGTGCCCAGTCATAGCCGAATAGCCT
CTCCACCCAAGCGGCCGGAGAACCTGCGTGCAATCCATCTTGTTCAATCATGCGAAACGATCCTCATCCT
GTCTCTTGATCGATCTTTGCAAAAGCCTAGGCCTCCAAAAAAGCCTCCTCACTACTTCTGGAATAGCTCA
GAGGCCGGGCCTCGGCCTCTGCATAAATAAAAAAAATTAGTCAGCCATGGGGCGGAGAATGGGCGGAACT
GGGCGGAGTTAGGGGCGGAATGGGCGGAGTTAGGGGCGGGACTATGGTTGCTGACTAATTGAGATGCATG
CTTTGCATACTTCTGCCTGCTGGGGAGCCTGGGGACTTTCCACACCTGGTTGCTGACTAATTGAGATGCA
TGCTTTGCATACTTCTGCCTGCTGGGGAGCCTGGGGACTTTCCACACCCTAACTGACACACATTCCACAG
CTGGTTCTTTCCGCCTCAGGACTCTTCCTTTTTCAATAAATCAATCTAAAGTATATATGAGTAAACTTGG
TCTGACAGTTACCAATGCTTAATCAGTGAGGCACCTATCTCAGCGATCTGTCTATTTCGTTCATCCATAG
TTGCCTGACTCCCCGTCGTGTAGATAACTACGATACGGGAGGGCTTACCATCTGGCCCCAGTGCTGCAAT
GATACCGCGAGACCCACGCTCACCGGCTCCAGATTTATCAGCAATAAACCAGCCAGCCGGAAGGGCCGAG
CGCAGAAGTGGTCCTGCAACTTTATCCGCCTCCATCCAGTCTATTAATTGTTGCCGGGAAGCTAGAGTAA
GTAGTTCGCCAGTTAATAGTTTGCGCAACGTTGTTGCCATTGCTACAGGCATCGTGGTGTCACGCTCGTC
GTTTGGTATGGCTTCATTCAGCTCCGGTTCCCAACGATCAAGGCGAGTTACATGATCCCCCATGTTGTGC
AAAAAAGCGGTTAGCTCCTTCGGTCCTCCGATCGTTGTCAGAAGTAAGTTGGCCGCAGTGTTATCACTCA
TGGTTATGGCAGCACTGCATAATTCTCTTACTGTCATGCCATCCGTAAGATGCTTTTCTGTGACTGGTGA
GTACTCAACCAAGTCATTCTGAGAATAGTGTATGCGGCGACCGAGTTGCTCTTGCCCGGCGTCAATACGG
GATAATACCGCGCCACATAGCAGAACTTTAAAAGTGCTCATCATTGGAAAACGTTCTTCGGGGCGAAAAC
TCTCAAGGATCTTACCGCTGTTGAGATCCAGTTCGATGTAACCCACTCGTGCACCCAACTGATCTTCAGC
ATCTTTTACTTTCACCAGCGTTTCTGGGTGAGCAAAAACAGGAAGGCAAAATGCCGCAAAAAAGGGAATA
AGGGCGACACGGAAATGTTGAATACTCATACTCTTCCTTTTTCAATATTATTGAAGCATTTATCAGGGTT
ATTGTCTCATGAGCGGATACATATTTGAATGTATTTAGAAAAATAAACAAATAGGGGTTCCGCGCACATT
TCCCCGAAAAGTGCCACCTG
[124 nt withheld, positions 8071-8194]
C
[91 nt withheld, positions 8196-8286]
A
[49 nt withheld, positions 8288-8336]
CCTTTGACGTTGGAGTCCACGTTCTTT
[37 nt withheld, positions 8364-8400]
ACCCTATCTCGGTCTATTCTTTTGATTTATAAGGGATTTTGCCGATTTCGGCCTATTGGTTAAAAAATGA
GCTGATTTAACAAAAATTTAACGCGAATTTTAACAAAATATTAACGCTTACAATTTAC
